>Addgene plasmid #233162 | pMXs-mNgn2x3HA-T2A-mLhx3 | addgene full sequence | sequence record 463001 | Addgene NGS Result
TCGGCGACACAGTGTGGGTCCGCCGACACCAGACTAAGAACCTAGAACCTCGCTGGAAAGGACCTTACAC
AGTCCTGCTGACCACCCCCACCGCCCTCAAAGTAGACGGCATCGCAGCTTGGATACACGCCGCCCACGTG
AAGGCTGCCGACCCCGGGGGTGGACCATCCTCTAGACTGCCGGATCTAGCTAGTTAATCGACGGTATCGA
TAAGCTATCAAACAAGTTTGTACAAAAAAGCAGGCTCCACCATGGGAACCAATTCAGTCGACTGGATCCG
GTACTACTGCCACCATGTTCGTCAAATCTGAGACTCTGGAGTTGAAGGAGGAAGAGGAGGTACTGATGCT
GCTGGGCTCGGCTTCCCCGGCCTCGGCGACCCTGACCCCGATGTCCTCCAGCGCGGACGAGGAGGAGGAC
GAGGAGCTGCGCCGGCCGGGCTCCGCGCGTGGGCAGCGTGGAGCGGAAGCCGGGCAGGGGGTGCAGGGCA
GTCCGGCGTCGGGTGCCGGGGGTTGCCGGCCAGGGCGGCTGCTGGGCCTGATGCACGAGTGCAAGCGTCG
CCCGTCGCGCTCACGGGCCGTCTCCCGAGGTGCCAAGACGGCGGAGACGGTGCAGCGCATCAAGAAGACC
CGCAGGCTCAAGGCCAACAACCGCGAGCGCAACCGCATGCACAACCTAAACGCCGCGCTGGACGCGCTGC
GCGAGGTGCTGCCCACCTTCCCCGAGGATGCCAAGCTCACGAAGATCGAGACGCTGCGCTTCGCCCACAA
TTACATCTGGGCGCTCACCGAGACTCTGCGCCTGGCGGACCACTGCGCCGGCGCCGGTGGCCTCCAGGGG
GCGCTCTTCACGGAGGCGGTGCTCCTGAGCCCGGGAGCTGCGCTCGGCGCCAGCGGGGACAGCCCTTCTC
CACCTTCCTCCTGGAGCTGCACCAACAGCCCGGCGTCATCCTCCAACTCCACGTCCCCATACAGCTGCAC
TTTATCGCCCGCTAGCCCCGGGTCAGACGTGGACTACTGGCAGCCCCCACCTCCGGAGAAGCATCGTTAT
GCGCCTCACCTGCCCCTCGCCAGGGACTGTATCGGGTCTGGCTCCGGATCAAGTGGTGGCAGCGGATCAG
GATATCCATACGATGTACCAGACTATGCGGGATCGGGTTACCCCTACGACGTCCCCGACTACGCCGGCTC
CGGCTACCCCTACGACGTCCCTGATTATGCTGGCAGTGGTGAGGGCAGAGGAAGTCTGCTAACATGCGGT
GACGTCGAGGAGAATCCTGGCCCAATGCTGCTAGAAGCAGAACTCGATTGCCACCGAGAGAGGCCCGGTG
CCCCTGGAGCTTCTGCCCTCTGTACCTTCAGCAGGACTCCAGAGATCCCGATGTGTGCAGGCTGTGACCA
GCACATCTTGGACCGTTTCATCCTTAAGGCTCTGGACCGACATTGGCACAGCAAGTGTCTCAAGTGCAGT
GACTGCCACGTCCCTCTGGCTGAGCGCTGCTTCAGCCGCGGGGAGAGCGTCTACTGCAAAGACGACTTCT
TTAAGCGCTTCGGGACCAAGTGCGCCGCATGCCAGCTGGGCATCCCGCCCACGCAGGTGGTGCGCCGCGC
CCAGGACTTCGTGTACCACCTGCATTGCTTCGCCTGCGTGGTCTGCAAGCGGCAGCTGGCCACGGGCGAC
GAGTTCTACCTCATGGAAGACAGCCGGCTGGTGTGCAAGGCGGACTACGAAACAGCCAAGCAGCGAGAAG
CCGAGGCCACAGCCAAGCGGCCGCGCACCACCATCACCGCCAAGCAGCTGGAGACGCTGAAGAGCGCCTA
CAACACTTCGCCCAAGCCGGCGCGCCACGTGCGCGAGCAGCTCTCCTCCGAGACTGGCCTGGACATGCGA
GTGGTGCAGGTGTGGTTCCAGAATCGCCGGGCTAAGGAAAAGAGACTGAAGAAAGACGCTGGCCGGCAGC
GCTGGGGACAGTATTTCCGCAATATGAAGCGCTCCCGCGGCAGTTCCAAGTCCGACAAGGACAGCATCCA
GGAGGGACAAGACAGCGACGCCGAAGTCTCCTTCACTGATGAGCCGTCCATGGCTGACATGGGGCCTGCT
AATGGCCTGTACAGCAGCCTGGGAGAGCCTGCCCCTGCGTTGGGCCGGCCCGTAGGAGGCCTGGGCAGCT
TTACCCTGGATCACGGAGGCTTGACGGGTCCAGAGCAGTACCGAGAGCTACGCCCAGGCAGCCCCTATGG
CATCCCCCCATCTCCTGCAGCCCCCCAGAGCCTTCCTGGCCCCCAGCCTCTCCTCTCCAGCCTGGTATAC
CCAGACACCAACTTGAGCCTTGTCCCTTCAGGGCCCCCAGGTGGACCCCCACCCATGAGGGTGCTGGCTG
GAAATGGGCCCAGCTCCGACCTGTCCACAGAGAGCAGTTCTGGCTACCCAGACTTTCCTGCTAGCCCTGC
TTCCTGGCTGGATGAAGTAGACCATGCTCAGTTCTAACGCTGATATCTAGACCCAGCTTTCTTGTACAAA
GTGGTTCGATAGCTTATCGATAATCAACCTCTGGATTACAAAATTTGTGAAAGATTGACTGGTATTCTTA
ACTATGTTGCTCCTTTTACGCTATGTGGATACGCTGCTTTAATGCCTTTGTATCATGCTATTGCTTCCCG
TATGGCTTTCATTTTCTCCTCCTTGTATAAATCCTGGTTGCTGTCTCTTTATGAGGAGTTGTGGCCCGTT
GTCAGGCAACGTGGCGTGGTGTGCACTGTGTTTGCTGACGCAACCCCCACTGGTTGGGGCATTGCCACCA
CCTGTCAGCTCCTTTCCGGGACTTTCGCTTTCCCCCTCCCTATTGCCACGGCGGAACTCATCGCCGCCTG
CCTTGCCCGCTGCTGGACAGGGGCTCGGCTGTTGGGCACTGACAATTCCGTGGTGTTGTCGGGGAAATCA
TCGTCCTTTCCTTGGCTGCTCGCCTGTGTTGCCACCTGGATTCTGCGCGGGACGTCCTTCTGCTACGTCC
CTTCGGCCCTCAATCCAGCGGACCTTCCTTCCCGCGGCCTGCTGCCGGCTCTGCGGCCTCTTCCGCGTCT
TCGCCTTCGCCCTCAGACGAGTCGGATCTCCCTTTGGGCCGCCTCCCCGCATCGATACCGTCGACGATAA
AATAAAAGATTTTATTTAGTCTCCAGAAAAAGGGGGGAATGAAAGACCCCACCTGTAGGTTTGGCAAGCT
AGCTTAAGTAACGCCATTTTGCAAGGCATGGAAAAATACATAACTGAGAATAGAGAAGTTCAGATCAAGG
TCAGGAACAGATGGAACAGCTGAATATGGGCCAAACAGGATATCTGTGGTAAGCAGTTCCTGCCCCGGCT
CAGGGCCAAGAACAGATGGAACAGCTGAATATGGGCCAAACAGGATATCTGTGGTAAGCAGTTCCTGCCC
CGGCTCAGGGCCAAGAACAGATGGTCCCCAGATGCGGTCCAGCCCTCAGCAGTTTCTAGAGAACCATCAG
ATGTTTCCAGGGTGCCCCAAGGACCTGAAATGACCCTGTGCCTTATTTGAACTAACCAATCAGTTCGCTT
CTCGCTTCTGTTCGCGCGCTTCTGCTCCCCGAGCTCAATAAAAGAGCCCACAACCCCTCACTCGGGGCGC
CAGTCCTCCGATTGACTGAGTCGCCCGGGTACCCGTGTATCCAATAAACCCTCTTGCAGTTGCATCCGAC
TTGTGGTCTCGCTGTTCCTTGGGAGGGTCTCCTCTGAGTGATTGACTACCCGTCAGCGGGGGTCTTTCAC
ATGCAGCATGTATCAAAATTAATTTGGTTTTTTTTCTTAAGTATTTACATTAAATGGCCATAGTTGCATT
AATGAATCGGCCAACGCGCGGGGAGAGGCGGTTTGCGTATTGGGCGCTCTTCCGCTTCCTCGCTCACTGA
CTCGCTGCGCTCGGTCGTTCGGCTGCGGCGAGCGGTATCAGCTCACTCAAAGGCGGTAATACGGTTATCC
ACAGAATCAGGGGATAACGCAGGAAAGAACATGTGAGCAAAAGGCCAGCAAAAGGCCAGGAACCGTAAAA
AGGCCGCGTTGCTGGCGTTTTTCCATAGGCTCCGCCCCCCTGACGAGCATCACAAAAATCGACGCTCAAG
TCAGAGGTGGCGAAACCCGACAGGACTATAAAGATACCAGGCGTTTCCCCCTGGAAGCTCCCTCGTGCGC
TCTCCTGTTCCGACCCTGCCGCTTACCGGATACCTGTCCGCCTTTCTCCCTTCGGGAAGCGTGGCGCTTT
CTCATAGCTCACGCTGTAGGTATCTCAGTTCGGTGTAGGTCGTTCGCTCCAAGCTGGGCTGTGTGCACGA
ACCCCCCGTTCAGCCCGACCGCTGCGCCTTATCCGGTAACTATCGTCTTGAGTCCAACCCGGTAAGACAC
GACTTATCGCCACTGGCAGCAGCCACTGGTAACAGGATTAGCAGAGCGAGGTATGTAGGCGGTGCTACAG
AGTTCTTGAAGTGGTGGCCTAACTACGGCTACACTAGAAGAACAGTATTTGGTATCTGCGCTCTGCTGAA
GCCAGTTACCTTCGGAAAAAGAGTTGGTAGCTCTTGATCCGGCAAACAAACCACCGCTGGTAGCGGTGGT
TTTTTTGTTTGCAAGCAGCAGATTACGCGCAGAAAAAAAGGATCTCAAGAAGATCCTTTGATCTTTTCTA
CGGGGTCTGACGCTCAGTGGAACGAAAACTCACGTTAAGGGATTTTGGTCATGAGATTATCAAAAAGGAT
CTTCACCTAGATCCTTTTGCGGCCGGCCGCAAATCAATCTAAAGTATATATGAGTAAACTTGGTCTGACA
GTTACCAATGCTTAATCAGTGAGGCACCTATCTCAGCGATCTGTCTATTTCGTTCATCCATAGTTGCCTG
ACTCCCCGTCGTGTAGATAACTACGATACGGGAGGGCTTACCATCTGGCCCCAGTGCTGCAATGATACCG
CGAGACCCACGCTCACCGGCTCCAGATTTATCAGCAATAAACCAGCCAGCCGGAAGGGCCGAGCGCAGAA
GTGGTCCTGCAACTTTATCCGCCTCCATCCAGTCTATTAATTGTTGCCGGGAAGCTAGAGTAAGTAGTTC
GCCAGTTAATAGTTTGCGCAACGTTGTTGCCATTGCTACAGGCATCGTGGTGTCACGCTCGTCGTTTGGT
ATGGCTTCATTCAGCTCCGGTTCCCAACGATCAAGGCGAGTTACATGATCCCCCATGTTGTGCAAAAAAG
CGGTTAGCTCCTTCGGTCCTCCGATCGTTGTCAGAAGTAAGTTGGCCGCAGTGTTATCACTCATGGTTAT
GGCAGCACTGCATAATTCTCTTACTGTCATGCCATCCGTAAGATGCTTTTCTGTGACTGGTGAGTACTCA
ACCAAGTCATTCTGAGAATAGTGTATGCGGCGACCGAGTTGCTCTTGCCCGGCGTCAATACGGGATAATA
CCGCGCCACATAGCAGAACTTTAAAAGTGCTCATCATTGGAAAACGTTCTTCGGGGCGAAAACTCTCAAG
GATCTTACCGCTGTTGAGATCCAGTTCGATGTAACCCACTCGTGCACCCAACTGATCTTCAGCATCTTTT
ACTTTCACCAGCGTTTCTGGGTGAGCAAAAACAGGAAGGCAAAATGCCGCAAAAAAGGGAATAAGGGCGA
CACGGAAATGTTGAATACTCATACTCTTCCTTTTTCAATATTATTGAAGCATTTATCAGGGTTATTGTCT
CATGAGCGGATACATATTTGAATGTATTTAGAAAAATAAACAAATAGGGGTTCCGCGCACATTTCCCCGA
AAAGTGCCACCTGCATAATGAAAGACCCCACCTGTAGGTTTGGCAAGCTAGCTTAAGTAACGCCATTTTG
CAAGGCATGGAAAAATACATAACTGAGAATAGAAAAGTTCAGATCAAGGTCAGGAACAGATGGAACAGCT
GAATATGGGCCAAACAGGATATCTGTGGTAAGCAGTTCCTGCCCCGGCTCAGGGCCAAGAACAGATGGAA
CAGCTGAATATGGGCCAAACAGGATATCTGTGGTAAGCAGTTCCTGCCCCGGCTCAGGGCCAAGAACAGA
TGGTCCCCAGATGCGGTCCAGCCCTCAGCAGTTTCTAGAGAACCATCAGATGTTTCCAGGGTGCCCCAAG
GACCTGAAATGACCCTGTGCCTTATTTGAACTAACCAATCAGTTCGCTTCTCGCTTCTGTTCGCGCGCTT
CTGCTCCCCGAGCTCAATAAAAGAGCCCACAACCCCTCACTCGGCGCGCCAGTCCTCCGATTGACTGAGT
CGCCCGGGTACCCGTGTATCCAATAAACCCTCTTGCAGTTGCATCCGACTTGTGGTCTCGCTGTTCCTTG
GGAGGGTCTCCTCTGAGTGATTGACTACCCGTCAGCGGGGGTCTTTCATTTGGGGGCTCGTCCGGGATCG
GGAGACCCCTGCCCAGGGACCACCGACCCACCACCGGGAGGTAAGCTGGCCAGCAACTTATCTGTGTCTG
TCCGATTGTCTAGTGTCTATGACTGATTTTATGCGCCTGCGTCGGTACTAGTTAGCTAACTAGCTCTGTA
TCTGGCGGACCCGTGGTGGAACTGACGAGTTCGGAACACCCGGCCGCAACCCTGGGAGACGTCCCAGGGA
CTTCGGGGGCCGTTTTTGTGGCCCGACCTGAGTCCAAAAATCCCGATCGTTTTGGACTCTTTGGTGCACC
CCCCTAATAGGAGGGATATGTGGTTCTGGTAGGAGACGAGAACCTAAAACAGTTCCCGCCTCCGTCTGAA
TTTTTGCTTTCGGTTTGGGACCGAAGCCGCGCCGCGCGTCTTGTCTGCTGCAGCATCGTTCTGTGTTGTC
TCTGTCTGACTGTGTTTCTGTATTTGTCTGAAAATTAGGGCCAGACTGTTACCACTCCCTTAAGTTTGAC
CTTAGGTCACTGGAAAGATGTCGAGCGGATCGCTCACAACCAGTCGGTAGATGTCAAGAAGAGACGTTGG
GTTACCTTCTGCTCTGCAGAATGGCCAACCTTTAACGTCGGATGGCCGCGAGACGGCACCTTTAACCGAG
ACCTCATCACCCAGGTTAAGATCAAGGTCTTTTCACCTGGCCCGCATGGACACCCAGACCAGGTCCCCTA
CATCGTGACCTGGGAAGCCTTGGCTTTTGACCCCCCTCCCTGGGTCAAGCCCTTTGTACACCCTAAGCCT
CCGCCTCCTCTTCCTCCATCCGCCCCGTCTCTCCCCCTTGAACCTCCTCGTTCGACCCCGCCTCGATCCT
CCCTTTATCCAGCCCTCACTCCTTCTCTAGGCGCCCCCATATGGCCATATGAGATCTTATATGGGGCACC
CCCGCCCCTTGTAAACTTCCCTGACCCTGACATGACAAGAGTTACTAACAGCCCCTCTCTCCAAGCTCAC
TTACAGGCTCTCTACTTAGTCCAGCACGAAGTCTGGAGACCTCTGGCGGCAGCCTACCAAGAACAACTGG
ACCGACCGGTGGTACCTCACCCTTACCGAG
Features (pLannotate 1.2.2; 17 found; start..end, strand, type, name):
    198..216     -  misc_feature   MCS (fragment): pBluescript multiple cloning site
    222..246     +  protein_bind   attB1: mutant version of attB; recombination site for the Gateway® BP reaction BP Clonase™
    295..1083    +  CDS            Neurog2: NGN2_MOUSE - Also known as Ath4a, Atoh4, Ngn2. Experimental evidence at protein level: Swiss-Prot protein existence level 1. Transcriptional regulator. Involved in neuronal differentiation. Activates transcription by binding to the E box (5'- CANNTG-3'). From Mus musculus (Mouse).
   1285..2484    +  CDS            Lhx3: LHX3_MOUSE - Also known as Lim-3, Lim3, Plim. Experimental evidence at protein level: Swiss-Prot protein existence level 1. Required for the establishment of the specialized cells of the pituitary gland and the nervous system (By similarity). Involved in the development of interneurons and motor neurons in cooperation with LDB1 and ISL1. Acts as a transcriptional activator. Binds to and activates the promoter of the alpha-glycoprotein gene, and synergistically enhances transcription from the prolactin promoter in cooperation with Pou1f1/Pit-1. From Mus musculus (Mouse).
   2501..2525    -  protein_bind   attB2: mutant version of attB; recombination site for the Gateway® BP reaction BP Clonase™
   2542..3130    +  misc_feature   WPRE: woodchuck hepatitis virus posttranscriptional regulatory element
   3188..3309    +  LTR            3' LTR (ΔU3) (fragment): self-inactivating 3' long terminal repeat (LTR) from Moloney murine leukemia virus
   3310..3779    +  LTR            LTR: long terminal repeat from Moloney murine leukemia virus
   3845..3897    -  CDS            lacI (fragment): lac repressor; lacI; The lac repressor binds to the lac operator to inhibit transcription in E. coli. This inhibition can be relieved by adding lactose or isopropyl-β-D-thiogalactopyranoside (IPTG).
   4080..4668    -  rep_origin     ori: high-copy-number ColE1/pMB1/pBR322/pUC origin of replication
   4832..5692    -  CDS            AmpR: β-lactamase; bla; confers resistance to ampicillin, carbenicillin, and related antibiotics
   5693..5797    -  promoter       AmpR promoter: bla
   5827..6420    +  LTR            LTR: long terminal repeat from Moloney murine leukemia virus
   6483..6682    +  misc_feature   MMLV Ψ: packaging signal of Moloney murine leukemia virus (MMLV)
   6734..6822    +  misc_feature   MESV Ψ (fragment): packaging signal of murine embryonic stem cell virus
   6899..7315    +  CDS            gag (truncated): truncated Moloney murine leukemia virus (MMLV) gag gene lacking the start codon
   7325..179     +  misc_feature   pol region (across the origin): Moloney murine leukemia virus (MMLV) pol region containing the splice acceptor site
