[The description below was written by a language model from this plasmid's Addgene catalogue record and pLannotate feature annotations shown in this document.]
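Description:
pMXs-mNgn2x3HA-T2A-mLhx3 is a Moloney murine leukemia virus-based retroviral expression plasmid built on the Gateway-adapted pMXs-gw backbone. It delivers two mouse transcription factors to mammalian cells from a single transcript. In bacteria it is maintained through a high-copy ColE1/pUC-type origin and selected with ampicillin via the β-lactamase gene and its native promoter.

The viral portion begins with a 5' MMLV LTR, which in pMXs-type vectors serves as the promoter; no separate internal promoter is annotated. It is followed by the Ψ packaging signal, a truncated gag lacking its start codon, and a pol fragment carrying the splice acceptor. Together these elements allow the genomic RNA to be packaged when gag, pol and env are supplied in trans by a packaging cell line. The insert sits between attB1 and attB2 sites left by Gateway recombination. It consists of the mouse Neurog2 (Ngn2) coding sequence and, downstream, the mouse Lhx3 coding sequence. According to the catalogue fields, Ngn2 carries a C-terminal triple HA tag and is joined to Lhx3 by a T2A self-cleaving peptide. Neither element is annotated individually, but the gap between the two coding sequences would accommodate them. T2A ribosomal skipping yields the two proteins separately from one open reading frame, and the HA tag allows Ngn2 to be detected. A WPRE downstream of the insert enhances transcript expression, and a 3' MMLV LTR closes the provirus.

The catalogue lists Isl1 as a second gene link, whereas the name, stated purpose and annotated sequence all indicate Lhx3. The associated publication concerns direct conversion of cells to motor neurons, which fits the use of these neurogenic and motor neuron-specifying factors.
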