Addgene plasmid #233162: pMXs-mNgn2x3HA-T2A-mLhx3
Purpose: Retroviral expression of mNgn2x3HA and Lhx3
Depositing lab: Kate Galloway. Depositing organization: Massachusetts Institute of Technology. Publication: Proliferation history and transcription factor levels drive direct conversion to motor neurons. Wang NB, Lende-Dorn BA, Beitz AM, Han P, Adewumi HO, O'Shea TM, Galloway KE. Cell Syst. 2025 Apr 16;16(4):101205. doi: 10.1016/j.cels.2025.101205. Epub 2025 Mar 13. PubMed 40086434.
Backbone
  Vector backbone: pMXs-gw
  Vector type: Mammalian Expression, Retroviral
Growth in bacteria
  Bacterial resistance: Ampicillin, 100 μg/mL
  Growth temperature: 30°C
  Growth strain: NEB Stable
  Copy number: High Copy
Gene/Insert
  Gene/Insert name: mNgn2x3HA-T2A-Lhx3
  Species: M. musculus (mouse)
  Entrez Gene: Neurog2 (a.k.a. Atoh4, Math4A, bHLHa8, ngn-2, ngn2); Isl1
  Tag / fusion protein: x3HA (C terminal on insert)
  Cloning method: Gateway Cloning
Terms and licenses: Academic/Nonprofit Terms; Industry Terms: Not Available to Industry
Depositor comments: Please visit https://doi.org/10.1101/2023.11.26.568736 for bioRxiv preprint.
How to cite: pMXs-mNgn2x3HA-T2A-mLhx3 was a gift from Kate Galloway (Addgene plasmid # 233162 ; http://n2t.net/addgene:233162 ; RRID:Addgene_233162)
