>Addgene plasmid #233162 | pMXs-mNgn2x3HA-T2A-mLhx3 | depositor partial sequence | sequence record 458684 | mNgn2x3HA
ATGTTCGTCAAATCTGAGACTCTGGAGTTGAAGGAGGAAGAGGAGGTACTGATGCTGCTGGGCTCGGCTT
CCCCGGCCTCGGCGACCCTGACCCCGATGTCCTCCAGCGCGGACGAGGAGGAGGACGAGGAGCTGCGCCG
GCCGGGCTCCGCGCGTGGGCAGCGTGGAGCGGAAGCCGGGCAGGGGGTGCAGGGCAGTCCGGCGTCGGGT
GCCGGGGGTTGCCGGCCAGGGCGGCTGCTGGGCCTGATGCACGAGTGCAAGCGTCGCCCGTCGCGCTCAC
GGGCCGTCTCCCGAGGTGCCAAGACGGCGGAGACGGTGCAGCGCATCAAGAAGACCCGCAGGCTCAAGGC
CAACAACCGCGAGCGCAACCGCATGCACAACCTAAACGCCGCGCTGGACGCGCTGCGCGAGGTGCTGCCC
ACCTTCCCCGAGGATGCCAAGCTCACGAAGATCGAGACGCTGCGCTTCGCCCACAATTACATCTGGGCGC
TCACCGAGACTCTGCGCCTGGCGGACCACTGCGCCGGCGCCGGTGGCCTCCAGGGGGCGCTCTTCACGGA
GGCGGTGCTCCTGAGCCCGGGAGCTGCGCTCGGCGCCAGCGGGGACAGCCCTTCTCCACCTTCCTCCTGG
AGCTGCACCAACAGCCCGGCGTCATCCTCCAACTCCACGTCCCCATACAGCTGCACTTTATCGCCCGCTA
GCCCCGGGTCAGACGTGGACTACTGGCAGCCCCCACCTCCGGAGAAGCATCGTTATGCGCCTCACCTGCC
CCTCGCCAGGGACTGTATCGGGTCTGGCTCCGGATCAAGTGGTGGCAGCGGATCAGGATATCCATACGAT
GTACCAGACTATGCGGGATCGGGTTACCCCTACGACGTCCCCGACTACGCCGGCTCCGGCTACCCCTACG
ACGTCCCTGATTATGCT
