>Addgene plasmid #233162 | pMXs-mNgn2x3HA-T2A-mLhx3 | depositor partial sequence | sequence record 458685 | mLhx3
ATGCTGCTAGAAGCAGAACTCGATTGCCACCGAGAGAGGCCCGGTGCCCCTGGAGCTTCTGCCCTCTGTA
CCTTCAGCAGGACTCCAGAGATCCCGATGTGTGCAGGCTGTGACCAGCACATCTTGGACCGTTTCATCCT
TAAGGCTCTGGACCGACATTGGCACAGCAAGTGTCTCAAGTGCAGTGACTGCCACGTCCCTCTGGCTGAG
CGCTGCTTCAGCCGCGGGGAGAGCGTCTACTGCAAAGACGACTTCTTTAAGCGCTTCGGGACCAAGTGCG
CCGCATGCCAGCTGGGCATCCCGCCCACGCAGGTGGTGCGCCGCGCCCAGGACTTCGTGTACCACCTGCA
TTGCTTCGCCTGCGTGGTCTGCAAGCGGCAGCTGGCCACGGGCGACGAGTTCTACCTCATGGAAGACAGC
CGGCTGGTGTGCAAGGCGGACTACGAAACAGCCAAGCAGCGAGAAGCCGAGGCCACAGCCAAGCGGCCGC
GCACCACCATCACCGCCAAGCAGCTGGAGACGCTGAAGAGCGCCTACAACACTTCGCCCAAGCCGGCGCG
CCACGTGCGCGAGCAGCTCTCCTCCGAGACTGGCCTGGACATGCGAGTGGTGCAGGTGTGGTTCCAGAAT
CGCCGGGCTAAGGAAAAGAGACTGAAGAAAGACGCTGGCCGGCAGCGCTGGGGACAGTATTTCCGCAATA
TGAAGCGCTCCCGCGGCAGTTCCAAGTCCGACAAGGACAGCATCCAGGAGGGACAAGACAGCGACGCCGA
AGTCTCCTTCACTGATGAGCCGTCCATGGCTGACATGGGGCCTGCTAATGGCCTGTACAGCAGCCTGGGA
GAGCCTGCCCCTGCGTTGGGCCGGCCCGTAGGAGGCCTGGGCAGCTTTACCCTGGATCACGGAGGCTTGA
CGGGTCCAGAGCAGTACCGAGAGCTACGCCCAGGCAGCCCCTATGGCATCCCCCCATCTCCTGCAGCCCC
CCAGAGCCTTCCTGGCCCCCAGCCTCTCCTCTCCAGCCTGGTATACCCAGACACCAACTTGAGCCTTGTC
CCTTCAGGGCCCCCAGGTGGACCCCCACCCATGAGGGTGCTGGCTGGAAATGGGCCCAGCTCCGACCTGT
CCACAGAGAGCAGTTCTGGCTACCCAGACTTTCCTGCTAGCCCTGCTTCCTGGCTGGATGAAGTAGACCA
TGCTCAGTTC
